Addgene plasmid #118405: pcDNA3.1(+)-ExRai-AKAR
Purpose: cpGFP-based excitation-ratiometric biosensor for monitoring Protein Kinase A activity.
Depositing lab: Jin Zhang. Depositing organization: University of California, San Diego (UCSD). Publication: Single-fluorophore biosensors for sensitive and multiplexed detection of signalling activities. Mehta S, Zhang Y, Roth RH, Zhang JF, Mo A, Tenner B, Huganir RL, Zhang J. Nat Cell Biol. 2018 Sep 24. pii: 10.1038/s41556-018-0200-6. doi: 10.1038/s41556-018-0200-6. PubMed 30250062.
Backbone
  Vector backbone: pcDNA3.1+
  Backbone manufacturer: Invitrogen
  Backbone size w/o insert (bp): 5412
  Total vector size (bp): 6630
  Vector type: Mammalian Expression
  Selectable markers: Neomycin (select with G418)
Growth in bacteria
  Bacterial resistance: Ampicillin, 100 μg/mL
  Growth temperature: 37°C
  Growth strain: DH5alpha
  Copy number: High Copy
Gene/Insert
  Gene/Insert name: ExRai-AKAR
  Species: Synthetic
  Insert size (bp): 1218
  Promoter: CMV
  Cloning method: Restriction Enzyme; 5′ cloning site BamHI (not destroyed); 3′ cloning site EcoRI (not destroyed)
  Sequencing primers: 5′ CMV forward; 3′ BGH reverse
Terms and licenses: Academic/Nonprofit Terms; Industry Terms: Not Available to Industry
How to cite: pcDNA3.1(+)-ExRai-AKAR was a gift from Jin Zhang (Addgene plasmid # 118405 ; http://n2t.net/addgene:118405 ; RRID:Addgene_118405)
