[The description below was written by a language model from this plasmid's Addgene catalogue record and pLannotate feature annotations shown in this document.]
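Description:
pcDNA3.1(+)-ExRai-AKAR is a mammalian expression plasmid of about 6.6 kb, built on the Invitrogen pcDNA3.1(+) backbone. It encodes a synthetic, genetically encoded biosensor for protein kinase A (PKA) activity. The roughly 1.2 kb ExRai-AKAR insert sits between retained BamHI and EcoRI sites, downstream of the human cytomegalovirus immediate-early enhancer and promoter, and is followed by the bovine growth hormone polyadenylation signal. A T7 promoter lies just upstream of the insert. In bacteria the plasmid is maintained at high copy through a ColE1/pUC-type origin and selected with ampicillin via β-lactamase. An f1 origin is also present. For mammalian cells, an SV40 early promoter drives the neomycin phosphotransferase gene with an SV40 poly(A) signal, which allows G418 selection of stable lines.

The automated annotation divides the sensor open reading frame into a GFP-derived segment, labelled cEGFP and corresponding to the circularly permuted GFP named in the record, and a fragment matching yeast Rad53. The Rad53 fragment is likely the phosphoamino-acid-binding FHA domain used in A-kinase activity reporters, though the record does not say so. Such sensors generally also carry a PKA substrate peptide, and the short unannotated stretch ahead of the GFP segment could hold it, but this is not recorded either. As a single-fluorophore, excitation-ratiometric reporter, it signals PKA activity through a change in the ratio of emission obtained at two excitation wavelengths. It therefore suits live-cell imaging of PKA signalling and multiplexing with sensors of other colours. Short annotated hits such as the HIV-1 LTR, ble and lacI fragments are most likely backbone remnants or annotation artefacts, not functional elements.
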