Features (pLannotate 1.2.2; 21 found; start..end, strand, type, name):
     28..80      -  misc_feature   bom (fragment): basis of mobility region from pBR322
    235..614     +  enhancer       CMV enhancer: human cytomegalovirus immediate early enhancer
    615..818     +  promoter       CMV promoter: human cytomegalovirus (CMV) immediate early promoter
    814..847     +  LTR            5' LTR (truncated) (fragment): truncated 5' long terminal repeat (LTR) from HIV-1
    863..881     +  promoter       T7 promoter: promoter for bacteriophage T7 RNA polymerase
    995..1717    +  CDS            cEGFP: cEGFP is a basic (constitutively fluorescent) green fluorescent protein published in 2008, derived from Aequorea victoria.
   1727..2149    +  CDS            RAD53 (fragment): RAD53_YEAST - Also known as MEC2, SAD1, SPK1. Experimental evidence at protein level: Swiss-Prot protein existence level 1. Controls S-phase checkpoint as well as G1 and G2 DNA damage checkpoints. Phosphorylates proteins on serine, threonine, and tyrosine. Prevents entry into anaphase and mitotic exit after DNA damage via regulation of the Polo kinase CDC5. Seems to be involved in the phosphorylation of RPH1. From Saccharomyces cerevisiae (strain ATCC 204508 / S288c) (Baker's yeast).
   2229..2453    +  polyA_signal   bGH poly(A) signal: bovine growth hormone polyadenylation signal
   2457..2478    +  promoter       SV40 promoter (fragment): SV40 enhancer and early promoter
   2499..2927    +  rep_origin     f1 ori (sequence partly withheld): f1 bacteriophage origin of replication; arrow indicates direction of (+) strand synthesis
   2941..3270    +  promoter       SV40 promoter: SV40 enhancer and early promoter
   3337..4128    +  CDS            neo: KKA2_KLEPN - Also known as kan, nptII. Experimental evidence at protein level: Swiss-Prot protein existence level 1. Resistance to kanamycin, neomycin, paromomycin, ribostamycin, butirosin and gentamicin B. From Klebsiella pneumoniae.
   4152..4310    +  CDS            ble (fragment): BLE_KLEPN - Experimental evidence at protein level: Swiss-Prot protein existence level 1. Binding protein with a strong affinity to the bleomycin family of antibiotics. Binds to CL990; an antimitotic-antibiotic compound. From Klebsiella pneumoniae.
   4305..4426    +  polyA_signal   SV40 poly(A) signal: SV40 polyadenylation signal
   4499..4515    -  protein_bind   lac operator: The lac repressor binds to the lac operator to inhibit transcription in E. coli. This inhibition can be relieved by adding lactose or isopropyl-β-D-thiogalactopyranoside (IPTG). lac repressor encoded by lacI
   4523..4553    -  promoter       lac promoter: promoter for the E. coli lac operon
   4568..4589    -  protein_bind   CAP binding site: CAP binding activates transcription in the presence of cAMP. E. coli catabolite activator protein
   4602..4694    -  CDS            lacI (fragment): lac repressor; lacI; The lac repressor binds to the lac operator to inhibit transcription in E. coli. This inhibition can be relieved by adding lactose or isopropyl-β-D-thiogalactopyranoside (IPTG).
   4877..5465    -  rep_origin     ori: high-copy-number ColE1/pMB1/pBR322/pUC origin of replication
   5636..6496    -  CDS            AmpR: β-lactamase; bla; confers resistance to ampicillin, carbenicillin, and related antibiotics
   6497..6601    -  promoter       AmpR promoter: bla
>Addgene plasmid #118405 | pcDNA3.1(+)-ExRai-AKAR | addgene full sequence | sequence record 229914 | Addgene NGS Result
GACGGATCGGGAGATCTCCCGATCCCCTATGGTGCACTCTCAGTACAATCTGCTCTGATGCCGCATAGTT
AAGCCAGTATCTGCTCCCTGCTTGTGTGTTGGAGGTCGCTGAGTAGTGCGCGAGCAAAATTTAAGCTACA
ACAAGGCAAGGCTTGACCGACAATTGCATGAAGAATCTGCTTAGGGTTAGGCGTTTTGCGCTGCTTCGCG
ATGTACGGGCCAGATATACGCGTTGACATTGATTATTGACTAGTTATTAATAGTAATCAATTACGGGGTC
ATTAGTTCATAGCCCATATATGGAGTTCCGCGTTACATAACTTACGGTAAATGGCCCGCCTGGCTGACCG
CCCAACGACCCCCGCCCATTGACGTCAATAATGACGTATGTTCCCATAGTAACGCCAATAGGGACTTTCC
ATTGACGTCAATGGGTGGAGTATTTACGGTAAACTGCCCACTTGGCAGTACATCAAGTGTATCATATGCC
AAGTACGCCCCCTATTGACGTCAATGACGGTAAATGGCCCGCCTGGCATTATGCCCAGTACATGACCTTA
TGGGACTTTCCTACTTGGCAGTACATCTACGTATTAGTCATCGCTATTACCATGGTGATGCGGTTTTGGC
AGTACATCAATGGGCGTGGATAGCGGTTTGACTCACGGGGATTTCCAAGTCTCCACCCCATTGACGTCAA
TGGGAGTTTGTTTTGGCACCAAAATCAACGGGACTTTCCAAAATGTCGTAACAACTCCGCCCCATTGACG
CAAATGGGCGGTAGGCGTGTACGGTGGGAGGTCTATATAAGCAGAGCTCTCTGGCTAACTAGAGAACCCA
CTGCTTACTGGCTTATCGAAATTAATACGACTCACTATAGGGAGACCCAAGCTGGCTAGCGTTTAAACTT
AAGCTTGCGGCCGCCACCGGATCCATGCTGCGTCGCGCCACCCTGGTGGACGGCGGCACCGGCGGCAGCG
AGCTCAGCGCGATCAACGTCTATATCAAGGCCGACAAGCAGAAGAACGGCATCAAGGCGAACTTCAAGAT
CCGCCACAACATCGAGGACGGCGGCGTGCAGCTCGCCTACCACTACCAGCAGAACACCCCCATCGGCGAC
GGCCCCGTGCTGCTGCCCGACAACCACTACCTGAGCGTGCAGTCCAAACTTTCGAAAGACCCCAACGAGA
AGCGCGATCACATGGTCCTGCTGGAGTTCGTGACCGCCGCCGGGATCACTCTCGGCATGGACGAGCTGTA
CAAGGGCGGTACCGGAGGGAGCATGGTGAGCAAGGGCGAGGAGCTGTTCACCGGGGTGGTGCCCATCCTG
GTCGAGCTGGACGGCGACGTAAACGGCCACAAGTTCAGCGTGTCCGGCGAGGGTGAGGGCGATGCCACCT
ACGGCAAGCTGACCCTGAAGTTCATCTGCACCACCGGCAAGCTGCCCGTGCCCTGGCCCACCCTCGTGAC
CACCCTGACCTACGGCGTGCAGTGCTTCAGCCGCTACCCCGACCACATGAAGCAGCACGACTTCTTCAAG
TCCGCCATGCCCGAAGGCTACATCCAGGAGCGCACCATCTTCTTCAAGGACGACGGCAACTACAAGACCC
GCGCCGAGGTGAAGTTCGAGGGCGACACCCTGGTGAACCGCATCGAGCTGAAGGGCATCGACTTCAAGGA
GGACGGCAACATCCTGGGGCACAAGCTGGAGTACAACAGCATGCATAAGTTTTCTCAAGAACAGATCGGC
GAAAACATTGTGTGCAGGGTCATTTGTACCACGGGTCAAATTCCCATCCGAGATTTGTCAGCTGATATTT
CACAAGTGCTTAAGGAAAAACGATCCATAAAGAAAGTTTGGACATTTGGTAGAAACCCAGCCTGTGACTA
TCATTTAGGAAACATTTCAAGACTGTCAAATAAGCATTTCCAAATACTACTAGGAGAAGACGGTAACCTT
TTATTGAATGACATTTCCACTAATGGGACCTGGTTAAATGGGCAAAAAGTCGAGAAGAACAGCAATCAGT
TACTGTCTCAAGGTGATGAAATAACCGTTGGTGTAGGCGTGGAATCAGATATTTTATCTCTGGTCATTTT
CATAAACGACAAATTTAAGCAGTGCCTCGAGCAGAACAAAGTTGATCGCTAAGAATTCTGCAGATATCCA
GCACAGTGGCGGCCGCTCGAGTCTAGAGGGCCCGTTTAAACCCGCTGATCAGCCTCGACTGTGCCTTCTA
GTTGCCAGCCATCTGTTGTTTGCCCCTCCCCCGTGCCTTCCTTGACCCTGGAAGGTGCCACTCCCACTGT
CCTTTCCTAATAAAATGAGGAAATTGCATCGCATTGTCTGAGTAGGTGTCATTCTATTCTGGGGGGTGGG
GTGGGGCAGGACAGCAAGGGGGAGGATTGGGAAGACAATAGCAGGCATGCTGGGGATGCGGTGGGCTCTA
TGGCTTCTGAGGCGGAAAGAACCAGCTGGGGCTCTAGGGGGTATCCCC
[124 nt withheld, positions 2499-2622]
C
[91 nt withheld, positions 2624-2714]
A
[49 nt withheld, positions 2716-2764]
CCTTTGACGTTGGAGTCCACGTTCTTT
[37 nt withheld, positions 2792-2828]
ACCCTATCTCGGTCTATTCTTTTGATTTATAAGGGATTTTGCCGATTTCGGCCTATTGGTTAAAAAATGA
GCTGATTTAACAAAAATTTAACGCGAATTAATTCTGTGGAATGTGTGTCAGTTAGGGTGTGGAAAGTCCC
CAGGCTCCCCAGCAGGCAGAAGTATGCAAAGCATGCATCTCAATTAGTCAGCAACCAGGTGTGGAAAGTC
CCCAGGCTCCCCAGCAGGCAGAAGTATGCAAAGCATGCATCTCAATTAGTCAGCAACCATAGTCCCGCCC
CTAACTCCGCCCATCCCGCCCCTAACTCCGCCCAGTTCCGCCCATTCTCCGCCCCATGGCTGACTAATTT
TTTTTATTTATGCAGAGGCCGAGGCCGCCTCTGCCTCTGAGCTATTCCAGAAGTAGTGAGGAGGCTTTTT
TGGAGGCCTAGGCTTTTGCAAAAAGCTCCCGGGAGCTTGTATATCCATTTTCGGATCTGATCAAGAGACA
GGATGAGGATCGTTTCGCATGATTGAACAAGATGGATTGCACGCAGGTTCTCCGGCCGCTTGGGTGGAGA
GGCTATTCGGCTATGACTGGGCACAACAGACAATCGGCTGCTCTGATGCCGCCGTGTTCCGGCTGTCAGC
GCAGGGGCGCCCGGTTCTTTTTGTCAAGACCGACCTGTCCGGTGCCCTGAATGAACTGCAGGACGAGGCA
GCGCGGCTATCGTGGCTGGCCACGACGGGCGTTCCTTGCGCAGCTGTGCTCGACGTTGTCACTGAAGCGG
GAAGGGACTGGCTGCTATTGGGCGAAGTGCCGGGGCAGGATCTCCTGTCATCTCACCTTGCTCCTGCCGA
GAAAGTATCCATCATGGCTGATGCAATGCGGCGGCTGCATACGCTTGATCCGGCTACCTGCCCATTCGAC
CACCAAGCGAAACATCGCATCGAGCGAGCACGTACTCGGATGGAAGCCGGTCTTGTCGATCAGGATGATC
TGGACGAAGAGCATCAGGGGCTCGCGCCAGCCGAACTGTTCGCCAGGCTCAAGGCGCGCATGCCCGACGG
CGAGGATCTCGTCGTGACCCATGGCGATGCCTGCTTGCCGAATATCATGGTGGAAAATGGCCGCTTTTCT
GGATTCATCGACTGTGGCCGGCTGGGTGTGGCGGACCGCTATCAGGACATAGCGTTGGCTACCCGTGATA
TTGCTGAAGAGCTTGGCGGCGAATGGGCTGACCGCTTCCTCGTGCTTTACGGTATCGCCGCTCCCGATTC
GCAGCGCATCGCCTTCTATCGCCTTCTTGACGAGTTCTTCTGAGCGGGACTCTGGGGTTCGAAATGACCG
ACCAAGCGACGCCCAACCTGCCATCACGAGATTTCGATTCCACCGCCGCCTTCTATGAAAGGTTGGGCTT
CGGAATCGTTTTCCGGGACGCCGGCTGGATGATCCTCCAGCGCGGGGATCTCATGCTGGAGTTCTTCGCC
CACCCCAACTTGTTTATTGCAGCTTATAATGGTTACAAATAAAGCAATAGCATCACAAATTTCACAAATA
AAGCATTTTTTTCACTGCATTCTAGTTGTGGTTTGTCCAAACTCATCAATGTATCTTATCATGTCTGTAT
ACCGTCGACCTCTAGCTAGAGCTTGGCGTAATCATGGTCATAGCTGTTTCCTGTGTGAAATTGTTATCCG
CTCACAATTCCACACAACATACGAGCCGGAAGCATAAAGTGTAAAGCCTGGGGTGCCTAATGAGTGAGCT
AACTCACATTAATTGCGTTGCGCTCACTGCCCGCTTTCCAGTCGGGAAACCTGTCGTGCCAGCTGCATTA
ATGAATCGGCCAACGCGCGGGGAGAGGCGGTTTGCGTATTGGGCGCTCTTCCGCTTCCTCGCTCACTGAC
TCGCTGCGCTCGGTCGTTCGGCTGCGGCGAGCGGTATCAGCTCACTCAAAGGCGGTAATACGGTTATCCA
CAGAATCAGGGGATAACGCAGGAAAGAACATGTGAGCAAAAGGCCAGCAAAAGGCCAGGAACCGTAAAAA
GGCCGCGTTGCTGGCGTTTTTCCATAGGCTCCGCCCCCCTGACGAGCATCACAAAAATCGACGCTCAAGT
CAGAGGTGGCGAAACCCGACAGGACTATAAAGATACCAGGCGTTTCCCCCTGGAAGCTCCCTCGTGCGCT
CTCCTGTTCCGACCCTGCCGCTTACCGGATACCTGTCCGCCTTTCTCCCTTCGGGAAGCGTGGCGCTTTC
TCATAGCTCACGCTGTAGGTATCTCAGTTCGGTGTAGGTCGTTCGCTCCAAGCTGGGCTGTGTGCACGAA
CCCCCCGTTCAGCCCGACCGCTGCGCCTTATCCGGTAACTATCGTCTTGAGTCCAACCCGGTAAGACACG
ACTTATCGCCACTGGCAGCAGCCACTGGTAACAGGATTAGCAGAGCGAGGTATGTAGGCGGTGCTACAGA
GTTCTTGAAGTGGTGGCCTAACTACGGCTACACTAGAAGAACAGTATTTGGTATCTGCGCTCTGCTGAAG
CCAGTTACCTTCGGAAAAAGAGTTGGTAGCTCTTGATCCGGCAAACAAACCACCGCTGGTAGCGGTGGTT
TTTTTGTTTGCAAGCAGCAGATTACGCGCAGAAAAAAAGGATCTCAAGAAGATCCTTTGATCTTTTCTAC
GGGGTCTGACGCTCAGTGGAACGAAAACTCACGTTAAGGGATTTTGGTCATGAGATTATCAAAAAGGATC
TTCACCTAGATCCTTTTAAATTAAAAATGAAGTTTTAAATCAATCTAAAGTATATATGAGTAAACTTGGT
CTGACAGTTACCAATGCTTAATCAGTGAGGCACCTATCTCAGCGATCTGTCTATTTCGTTCATCCATAGT
TGCCTGACTCCCCGTCGTGTAGATAACTACGATACGGGAGGGCTTACCATCTGGCCCCAGTGCTGCAATG
ATACCGCGAGACCCACGCTCACCGGCTCCAGATTTATCAGCAATAAACCAGCCAGCCGGAAGGGCCGAGC
GCAGAAGTGGTCCTGCAACTTTATCCGCCTCCATCCAGTCTATTAATTGTTGCCGGGAAGCTAGAGTAAG
TAGTTCGCCAGTTAATAGTTTGCGCAACGTTGTTGCCATTGCTACAGGCATCGTGGTGTCACGCTCGTCG
TTTGGTATGGCTTCATTCAGCTCCGGTTCCCAACGATCAAGGCGAGTTACATGATCCCCCATGTTGTGCA
AAAAAGCGGTTAGCTCCTTCGGTCCTCCGATCGTTGTCAGAAGTAAGTTGGCCGCAGTGTTATCACTCAT
GGTTATGGCAGCACTGCATAATTCTCTTACTGTCATGCCATCCGTAAGATGCTTTTCTGTGACTGGTGAG
TACTCAACCAAGTCATTCTGAGAATAGTGTATGCGGCGACCGAGTTGCTCTTGCCCGGCGTCAATACGGG
ATAATACCGCGCCACATAGCAGAACTTTAAAAGTGCTCATCATTGGAAAACGTTCTTCGGGGCGAAAACT
CTCAAGGATCTTACCGCTGTTGAGATCCAGTTCGATGTAACCCACTCGTGCACCCAACTGATCTTCAGCA
TCTTTTACTTTCACCAGCGTTTCTGGGTGAGCAAAAACAGGAAGGCAAAATGCCGCAAAAAAGGGAATAA
GGGCGACACGGAAATGTTGAATACTCATACTCTTCCTTTTTCAATATTATTGAAGCATTTATCAGGGTTA
TTGTCTCATGAGCGGATACATATTTGAATGTATTTAGAAAAATAAACAAATAGGGGTTCCGCGCACATTT
CCCCGAAAAGTGCCACCTGACGTC
